>Addgene plasmid #236554 | pGlab592 | addgene full sequence | sequence record 469013 | Addgene NGS Result
CATGCATCGGTACCTTTAAGACCAATGACTTACAAGGCAGCTGTAGATCTTAGCCACTTTTTAAAAGAAA
AGGGGGGACTGGAAGGGCTAATTCACTCCCAACGAAGACAAGATCTGCTTTTTGCTTGTACTGGGTCTCT
CTGGTTAGACCAGATCTGAGCCTGGGAGCTCTCTGGCTAACTAGGGAACCCACTGCTTAAGCCTCAATAA
AGCTTGCCTTGAGTGCTTCAAGTAGTGTGTGCCCGTCTGTTGTGTGACTCTGGTAACTAGAGATCCCTCA
GACCCTTTTAGTCAGTGTGGAAAATCTCTAGCAGTAGTAGTTCATGTCATCTTATTATTCAGTATTTATA
ACTTGCAAAGAAATGAATATCAGAGAGTGAGAGGAACTTGTTTATTGCAGCTTATAATGGTTACAAATAA
AGCAATAGCATCACAAATTTCACAAATAAAGCATTTTTTTCACTGCATTCTAGTTGTGGTTTGTCCAAAC
TCATCAATGTATCTTATCATGTCTGGCTCTAGCTATCCCGCCCCTAACTCCGCCCATCCCGCCCCTAACT
CCGCCCAGTTCCGCCCATTCTCCGCCCCATGGCTGACTAATTTTTTTTATTTATGCAGAGGCCGAGGCCG
CCTCGGCCTCTGAGCTATTCCAGAAGTAGTGAGGAGGCTTTTTTGGAGGCCTAGGGACGTACCCAATTCG
CCCTATAGTGAGTCGTATTACGCGCGCTCACTGGCCGTCGTTTTACAACGTCGTGACTGGGAAAACCCTG
GCGTTACCCAACTTAATCGCCTTGCAGCACATCCCCCTTTCGCCAGCTGGCGTAATAGCGAAGAGGCCCG
CACCGATCGCCCTTCCCAACAGTTGCGCAGCCTGAATGGCGAATGGG
[124 nt withheld, positions 888-1011]
C
[91 nt withheld, positions 1013-1103]
A
[49 nt withheld, positions 1105-1153]
CCTTTGACGTTGGAGTCCACGTTCTTT
[37 nt withheld, positions 1181-1217]
ACCCTATCTCGGTCTATTCTTTTGATTTATAAGGGATTTTGCCGATTTCGGCCTATTGGTTAAAAAATGA
GCTGATTTAACAAAAATTTAACGCGAATTTTAACAAAATATTAACGCTTACAATTTAGGTGGCACTTTTC
GGGGAAATGTGCGCGGAACCCCTATTTGTTTATTTTTCTAAATACATTCAAATATGTATCCGCTCATGAG
ACAATAACCCTGATAAATGCTTCAATAATATTGAAAAAGGAAGAGTATGAGTATTCAACATTTCCGTGTC
GCCCTTATTCCCTTTTTTGCGGCATTTTGCCTTCCTGTTTTTGCTCACCCAGAAACGCTGGTGAAAGTAA
AAGATGCTGAAGATCAGTTGGGTGCACGAGTGGGTTACATCGAACTGGATCTCAACAGCGGTAAGATCCT
TGAGAGTTTTCGCCCCGAAGAACGTTTTCCAATGATGAGCACTTTTAAAGTTCTGCTATGTGGCGCGGTA
TTATCCCGTATTGACGCCGGGCAAGAGCAACTCGGTCGCCGCATACACTATTCTCAGAATGACTTGGTTG
AGTACTCACCAGTCACAGAAAAGCATCTTACGGATGGCATGACAGTAAGAGAATTATGCAGTGCTGCCAT
AACCATGAGTGATAACACTGCGGCCAACTTACTTCTGACAACGATCGGAGGACCGAAGGAGCTAACCGCT
TTTTTGCACAACATGGGGGATCATGTAACTCGCCTTGATCGTTGGGAACCGGAGCTGAATGAAGCCATAC
CAAACGACGAGCGTGACACCACGATGCCTGTAGCAATGGCAACAACGTTGCGCAAACTATTAACTGGCGA
ACTACTTACTCTAGCTTCCCGGCAACAATTAATAGACTGGATGGAGGCGGATAAAGTTGCAGGACCACTT
CTGCGCTCGGCCCTTCCGGCTGGCTGGTTTATTGCTGATAAATCTGGAGCCGGTGAGCGTGGGTCTCGCG
GTATCATTGCAGCACTGGGGCCAGATGGTAAGCCCTCCCGTATCGTAGTTATCTACACGACGGGGAGTCA
GGCAACTATGGATGAACGAAATAGACAGATCGCTGAGATAGGTGCCTCACTGATTAAGCATTGGTAACTG
TCAGACCAAGTTTACTCATATATACTTTAGATTGATTTAAAACTTCATTTTTAATTTAAAAGGATCTAGG
TGAAGATCCTTTTTGATAATCTCATGACCAAAATCCCTTAACGTGAGTTTTCGTTCCACTGAGCGTCAGA
CCCCGTAGAAAAGATCAAAGGATCTTCTTGAGATCCTTTTTTTCTGCGCGTAATCTGCTGCTTGCAAACA
AAAAAACCACCGCTACCAGCGGTGGTTTGTTTGCCGGATCAAGAGCTACCAACTCTTTTTCCGAAGGTAA
CTGGCTTCAGCAGAGCGCAGATACCAAATACTGTTCTTCTAGTGTAGCCGTAGTTAGGCCACCACTTCAA
GAACTCTGTAGCACCGCCTACATACCTCGCTCTGCTAATCCTGTTACCAGTGGCTGCTGCCAGTGGCGAT
AAGTCGTGTCTTACCGGGTTGGACTCAAGACGATAGTTACCGGATAAGGCGCAGCGGTCGGGCTGAACGG
GGGGTTCGTGCACACAGCCCAGCTTGGAGCGAACGACCTACACCGAACTGAGATACCTACAGCGTGAGCT
ATGAGAAAGCGCCACGCTTCCCGAAGGGAGAAAGGCGGACAGGTATCCGGTAAGCGGCAGGGTCGGAACA
GGAGAGCGCACGAGGGAGCTTCCAGGGGGAAACGCCTGGTATCTTTATAGTCCTGTCGGGTTTCGCCACC
TCTGACTTGAGCGTCGATTTTTGTGATGCTCGTCAGGGGGGCGGAGCCTATGGAAAAACGCCAGCAACGC
GGCCTTTTTACGGTTCCTGGCCTTTTGCTGGCCTTTTGCTCACATGTTCTTTCCTGCGTTATCCCCTGAT
TCTGTGGATAACCGTATTACCGCCTTTGAGTGAGCTGATACCGCTCGCCGCAGCCGAACGACCGAGCGCA
GCGAGTCAGTGAGCGAGGAAGCGGAAGAGCGCCCAATACGCAAACCGCCTCTCCCCGCGCGTTGGCCGAT
TCATTAATGCAGCTGGCACGACAGGTTTCCCGACTGGAAAGCGGGCAGTGAGCGCAACGCAATTAATGTG
AGTTAGCTCACTCATTAGGCAACCCAGGCTTTACACTTTATGCTTCCGGCTCGTATGTTGTGTGGAATTG
TGAGCGGATAACAATTTCACACAGGAAACAGCTATGACCATGATTACGCCAAGCGCGCAATTAACCCTCA
CTAAAGGGAACAAAAGCTGGAGCTGCAAGCTTAATGTAGTCTTATGCAATACTCTTGTAGTCTTGCAACA
TGGTAACGATGAGTTAGCAACATGCCTTACAAGGAGAGAAAAAGCACCGTGCATGCCGATTGGTGGAAGT
AAGGTGGTACGATCGTGCCTTATTAGGAAGGCAACAGACGGGTCTGACATGGATTGGACGAACCACTGAA
TTGCCGCATTGCAGAGATATTGTATTTAAGTGCCTAGCTCGATACATAAACGGGTCTCTCTGGTTAGACC
AGATCTGAGCCTGGGAGCTCTCTGGCTAACTAGGGAACCCACTGCTTAAGCCTCAATAAAGCTTGCCTTG
AGTGCTTCAAGTAGTGTGTGCCCGTCTGTTGTGTGACTCTGGTAACTAGAGATCCCTCAGACCCTTTTAG
TCAGTGTGGAAAATCTCTAGCAGTGGCGCCCGAACAGGGACTTGAAAGCGAAAGGGAAACCAGAGGAGCT
CTCTCGACGCAGGACTCGGCTTGCTGAAGCGCGCACGGCAAGAGGCGAGGGGCGGCGACTGGTGAGTACG
CCAAAAATTTTGACTAGCGGAGGCTAGAAGGAGAGAGATGGGTGCGAGAGCGTCAGTATTAAGCGGGGGA
GAATTAGATCGCGATGGGAAAAAATTCGGTTAAGGCCAGGGGGAAAGAAAAAATATAAATTAAAACATAT
AGTATGGGCAAGCAGGGAGCTAGAACGATTCGCAGTTAATCCTGGCCTGTTAGAAACATCAGAAGGCTGT
AGACAAATACTGGGACAGCTACAACCATCCCTTCAGACAGGATCAGAAGAACTTAGATCATTATATAATA
CAGTAGCAACCCTCTATTGTGTGCATCAAAGGATAGAGATAAAAGACACCAAGGAAGCTTTAGACAAGAT
AGAGGAAGAGCAAAACAAAAGTAAGACCACCGCACAGCAAGCGGCCGCTGATCTTCAGACCTGGAGGAGG
AGATATGAGGGACAATTGGAGAAGTGAATTATATAAATATAAAGTAGTAAAAATTGAACCATTAGGAGTA
GCACCCACCAAGGCAAAGAGAAGAGTGGTGCAGAGAGAAAAAAGAGCAGTGGGAATAGGAGCTTTGTTCC
TTGGGTTCTTGGGAGCAGCAGGAAGCACTATGGGCGCAGCGTCAATGACGCTGACGGTACAGGCCAGACA
ATTATTGTCTGGTATAGTGCAGCAGCAGAACAATTTGCTGAGGGCTATTGAGGCGCAACAGCATCTGTTG
CAACTCACAGTCTGGGGCATCAAGCAGCTCCAGGCAAGAATCCTGGCTGTGGAAAGATACCTAAAGGATC
AACAGCTCCTGGGGATTTGGGGTTGCTCTGGAAAACTCATTTGCACCACTGCTGTGCCTTGGAATGCTAG
TTGGAGTAATAAATCTCTGGAACAGATTTGGAATCACACGACCTGGATGGAGTGGGACAGAGAAATTAAC
AATTACACAAGCTTAATACACTCCTTAATTGAAGAATCGCAAAACCAGCAAGAAAAGAATGAACAAGAAT
TATTGGAATTAGATAAATGGGCAAGTTTGTGGAATTGGTTTAACATAACAAATTGGCTGTGGTATATAAA
ATTATTCATAATGATAGTAGGAGGCTTGGTAGGTTTAAGAATAGTTTTTGCTGTACTTTCTATAGTGAAT
AGAGTTAGGCAGGGATATTCACCATTATCGTTTCAGACCCACCTCCCAACCCCGAGGGGACCCGACAGGC
CCGAAGGAATAGAAGAAGAAGGTGGAGAGAGAGACAGAGACAGATCCATTCGATTAGTGAACGGATCTCG
ACGGTATCGATCACGAGACTAGCTCACGAGGCAGAAGCTGGTCAGACGCGTACTCCATGTTGGGTTCCAC
GGGGAGGGGAACACACGCCCCAAGACACGACGGCGCACATAGGGAGCGGAGCAAACAATTGATTCAAATA
TTTGACTCCGCAGCGAGCCGGTTTGCAGAGTGGTCACCTGCCCTGCTCCACACCCACCCCCGCGTCTCTT
CCAACTCTCAACTCACGATCCAGGGAAACCACCGTCCAGTGGCCATGTTTGTTGCAGAAATCGGTACTGG
CTTTCCATTCGACCCCCATTATGTGGAAGTCCTGGGCGAGCGCATGCACTACGTCGATGTTGGTCCGCGC
GATGGCACCCCTGTGCTGTTCCTGCACGGTAACCCGACCTCCTCCTACGTGTGGCGCAACATCATCCCGC
ATGTTGCACCGACCCATCGCTGCATTGCTCCAGACCTGATCGGTATGGGCAAATCCGACAAACCAGACCT
GGGTTATTTCTTCGACGACCACGTCCGCTTCATGGATGCCTTCATCGAAGCCCTGGGTCTGGAAGAGGTC
GTCCTGGTCATTCACGACTGGGGCTCCGCTCTGGGTTTCCACTGGGCCAAGCGCAATCCAGAGCGCGTCA
AAGGTATTGCATTTATGGAGTTCATCCGCCCTATCCCGACCTGGGACGAATGGCCAGAATTTGCCCGCGA
GACCTTCCAGGCCTTCCGCACCACCGACGTCGGCCGCAAGCTGATCATCGATCAGAACGTTTTTATCGAG
GGTACGCTGCCGATGGGTGTCGTCCGCCCGCTGACTGAAGTCGAGATGGACCATTACCGCGAGCCGTTCC
TGAATCCTGTTGACCGCGAGCCACTGTGGCGCTTCCCAAACGAGCTGCCAATCGCCGGTGAGCCAGCGAA
CATCGTCGCGCTGGTCGAAGAATACATGGACTGGCTGCACCAGTCCCCTGTCCCGAAGCTGCTGTTCTGG
GGCACCCCAGGCGTTCTGATCCCACCGGCCGAAGCCGCTCGCCTGGCCAAAAGCCTGCCTAACTGCAAGG
CTGTGGACATCGGCCCGGGTCTGAATCTGCTGCAAGAAGACAACCCGGACCTGATCGGCAGCGAGATCGC
GCGCTGGCTGTCGACGCTCGAGATTTCCGGATCCGCTGGCTCCGCTGCTGGTTCTGGCGAATTCCCAAAG
AAGAAGCGGAAGGTCTGAGAATTCTCGACCTCGAGACAAATGGCAGTATTCATCCACAATTTTAAAAGAA
AAGGGGGGATTGGGGGGTACAGTGCAGGGGAAAGAATAGTAGACATAATAGCAACAGACATACAAACTAA
AGAATTACAAAAACAAATTACAAAAATTCAAAATTTTCGGGTTTATTACAGGGACAGCAGAGATCCACTT
TGGCCGCGGCTCGAGGGGGTTGGGGTTGCGCCTTTTCCAAGGCAGCCCTGGGTTTGCGCAGGGACGCGGC
TGCTCTGGGCGTGGTTCCGGGAAACGCAGCGGCGCCGACCCTGGGTCTCGCACATTCTTCACGTCCGTTC
GCAGCGTCACCCGGATCTTCGCCGCTACCCTTGTGGGCCCCCCGGCGACGCTTCCTGCTCCGCCCCTAAG
TCGGGAAGGTTCCTTGCGGTTCGCGGCGTGCCGGACGTGACAAACGGAAGCCGCACGTCTCACTAGTACC
CTCGCAGACGGACAGCGCCAGGGAGCAATGGCAGCGCGCCGACCGCGATGGGCTGTGGCCAATAGCGGCT
GCTCAGCAGGGCGCGCCGAGAGCAGCGGCCGGGAAGGGGCGGTGCGGGAGGCGGGGTGTGGGGCGGTAGT
GTGGGCCCTGTTCCTGCCCGCGCGGTGTTCCGCATTCTGCAAGCCTCCGGAGCGCACGTCGGCAGTCGGC
TCCCTCGTTGACCGAATCACCGACCTCTCTCCCCAGGGGGATCCACCGGAGCTTACCATGACCGAGTACA
AGCCCACGGTGCGCCTCGCCACCCGCGACGACGTCCCCAGGGCCGTACGCACCCTCGCCGCCGCGTTCGC
CGACTACCCCGCCACGCGCCACACCGTCGATCCGGACCGCCACATCGAGCGGGTCACCGAGCTGCAAGAA
CTCTTCCTCACGCGCGTCGGGCTCGACATCGGCAAGGTGTGGGTCGCGGACGACGGCGCCGCGGTGGCGG
TCTGGACCACGCCGGAGAGCGTCGAAGCGGGGGCGGTGTTCGCCGAGATCGGCCCGCGCATGGCCGAGTT
GAGCGGTTCCCGGCTGGCCGCGCAGCAACAGATGGAAGGCCTCCTGGCGCCGCACCGGCCCAAGGAGCCC
GCGTGGTTCCTGGCCACCGTCGGCGTCTCGCCCGACCACCAGGGCAAGGGTCTGGGCAGCGCCGTCGTGC
TCCCCGGAGTGGAGGCGGCCGAGCGCGCCGGGGTGCCCGCCTTCCTGGAGACCTCCGCGCCCCGCAACCT
CCCCTTCTACGAGCGGCTCGGCTTCACCGTCACCGCCGACGTCGAGGTGCCCGAAGGACCGCGCACCTGG
TGCATGACCCGCAAGCCCGGTGCCTGACGCCCGCCCCACGACCCGCAGCGCCCGACCGAAAGGAGCGCAC
GACCC
Features (pLannotate 1.2.2; 25 found; start..end, strand, type, name):
     80..313     +  LTR            3' LTR (ΔU3): self-inactivating 3' long terminal repeat (LTR) from HIV-1
    385..506     +  polyA_signal   SV40 poly(A) signal: SV40 polyadenylation signal
    546..681     +  rep_origin     SV40 ori: SV40 origin of replication
    702..720     -  promoter       T7 promoter: promoter for bacteriophage T7 RNA polymerase
    728..883     +  CDS            lacZα (fragment): LacZα fragment of β-galactosidase; lacZ fragment
    888..1316    +  rep_origin     f1 ori (sequence partly withheld): f1 bacteriophage origin of replication; arrow indicates direction of (+) strand synthesis
   1369..1473    +  promoter       AmpR promoter: bla
   1474..2334    +  CDS            AmpR: β-lactamase; bla; confers resistance to ampicillin, carbenicillin, and related antibiotics
   2505..3093    +  rep_origin     ori: high-copy-number ColE1/pMB1/pBR322/pUC origin of replication
   3276..3368    +  CDS            lacI (fragment): lac repressor; lacI; The lac repressor binds to the lac operator to inhibit transcription in E. coli. This inhibition can be relieved by adding lactose or isopropyl-β-D-thiogalactopyranoside (IPTG).
   3381..3402    +  protein_bind   CAP binding site: CAP binding activates transcription in the presence of cAMP. E. coli catabolite activator protein
   3417..3447    +  promoter       lac promoter: promoter for the E. coli lac operon
   3455..3471    +  protein_bind   lac operator: The lac repressor binds to the lac operator to inhibit transcription in E. coli. This inhibition can be relieved by adding lactose or isopropyl-β-D-thiogalactopyranoside (IPTG). lac repressor encoded by lacI
   3516..3534    +  promoter       T3 promoter: promoter for bacteriophage T3 RNA polymerase
   3562..3788    +  promoter       RSV promoter: Rous sarcoma virus enhancer/promoter
   3789..3969    +  LTR            5' LTR (truncated): truncated 5' long terminal repeat (LTR) from HIV-1
   4016..4141    +  misc_feature   HIV-1 Ψ: packaging signal of human immunodeficiency virus type 1
   4125..4488    +  CDS            HIV-1 gag (fragment): gag protein from human immunodeficiency virus 1; gag
   4634..4867    +  misc_feature   RRE: The Rev response element (RRE) of HIV-1 allows for Rev-dependent mRNA export from the nucleus to the cytoplasm.
   5244..5344    +  CDS            Rev (fragment): human immunodeficiency virus 1 (HIV-1) Rev protein; rev; enhances nuclear export of unspliced and incompletely spliced viral mRNAs
   5611..6497    +  CDS            HaloTag® (fragment): modified bacterial dehalogenase that forms covalent bonds with chloroalkane derivatives
   6597..6714    +  misc_feature   cPPT/CTS: central polypurine tract and central termination sequence of HIV-1
   6763..7273    +  promoter       hPGK promoter: human phosphoglycerate kinase 1 promoter
   7295..7894    +  CDS            PuroR: puromycin N-acetyltransferase; pac from Streptomyces alboniger; confers resistance to puromycin
   7937..78      +  CDS            nef (fragment) (across the origin): NEF_HV1Z2 - Experimental evidence at protein level: Swiss-Prot protein existence level 1. Extracellular Nef protein targets CD4(+) T-lymphocytes for apoptosis by interacting with CXCR4 surface receptors. From Human immunodeficiency virus type 1 group M subtype D (isolate Z2/CDC-Z34) (HIV-1).
