[The description below was written by a language model from this plasmid's Addgene catalogue record and pLannotate feature annotations shown in this document.]
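Description:
pGlab592 is a third-generation-style, self-inactivating lentiviral reporter plasmid built on the pLJM1 backbone, designed to test the promoter activity of a short segment of the Kaposi's sarcoma-associated herpesvirus (KSHV) genome in mammalian cells. It is maintained in E. coli as a high-copy plasmid through a ColE1/pUC-type origin and selected with ampicillin via the β-lactamase gene. The backbone also carries an f1 origin, an SV40 origin and poly(A) signal, and remnants of lac and T7/T3 cloning-vector sequences.

The viral transfer cassette begins with an RSV promoter fused to a truncated HIV-1 5' LTR, which drives production of the packageable genomic RNA. This is followed by the Ψ packaging signal with a gag fragment and the Rev response element for Rev-dependent nuclear export, and the cassette ends in a ΔU3 3' LTR that inactivates LTR-driven transcription after integration. According to the catalogue entry, the payload is the 240 bp sequence immediately upstream of KSHV ORF68, placed so that it drives a HaloTag coding sequence. The automated feature table annotates the HaloTag ORF but not the KSHV fragment itself, which presumably lies in the unannotated stretch just upstream of it. HaloTag is a modified dehalogenase that covalently binds chloroalkane ligands, so its expression can be read out with fluorescent ligands. Downstream lie a cPPT/CTS element and an independent human PGK promoter driving puromycin N-acetyltransferase, which allows selection of stably transduced cells regardless of reporter activity.

The construct serves as an integrated reporter for the transcriptional output of the minimal ORF68 upstream region, consistent with the associated study of enhancers and genome conformation in the control of a herpesviral gene.
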