Addgene plasmid #236554: pGlab592
Purpose: 240 basepair upstream sequence of KSHV ORF68 driving HaloTag expression
Depositing lab: Britt Glaunsinger. Depositing organization: University of California, Berkeley. Publication: Enhancers and genome conformation provide complex transcriptional control of a herpesviral gene. Morgens DW, Gulyas L, Mao X, Rivera-Madera A, Souza AS, Glaunsinger BA. Mol Syst Biol. 2025 Jan;21(1):30-58. doi: 10.1038/s44320-024-00075-0. Epub 2024 Nov 19. PubMed 39562742.
Backbone
  Vector backbone: pLJM1
  Vector type: Mammalian Expression, Lentiviral
  Selectable markers: Puromycin
Growth in bacteria
  Bacterial resistance: Ampicillin, 100 μg/mL
  Growth temperature: 37°C
  Growth strain: NEB Stable
  Copy number: High Copy
Gene/Insert
  Gene/Insert name: KSHV ORF68 upstream 240bp
  Tag / fusion protein: HaloTag
Terms and licenses: Academic/Nonprofit Terms; Industry Terms: Not Available to Industry
How to cite: pGlab592 was a gift from Britt Glaunsinger (Addgene plasmid # 236554 ; http://n2t.net/addgene:236554 ; RRID:Addgene_236554)
